>Addgene plasmid | CAG-DIO-mRuby2 Sequencing Result | analyzer sequence | sequence record 201084
CGTTACATAACTTACGGTAAATGGCCCGCCTGGCTGACCGCCCAACGACCCCCGCCCATTGACGTCAATA
ATGACGTATGTTCCCATAGTAACGCCAATAGGGACTTTCCATTGACGTCAATGGGTGGAGTATTTACGGT
AAACTGCCCACTTGGCAGTACATCAAGTGTATCATATGCCAAGTACGCCCCCTATTGACGTCAATGACGG
TAAATGGCCCGCCTGGCATTATGCCCAGTACATGACCTTATGGGACTTTCCTACTTGGCAGTACATCTAC
GTATTAGTCATCGCTATTACCATGGTCGAGGTGAGCCCCACGTTCTGCTTCACTCTCCCCATCTCCCCCC
CCTCCCCACCCCCAATTTTGTATTTATTTATTTTTTAATTATTTTGTGCAGCGATGGGGGCGGGGGGGGG
GGGGGCGCGCGCCAGGCGGGGCGGGGCGGGGCGAGGGGCGGGGCGGGGCGAGGCGGAGAGGTGCGGCGGC
AGCCAATCAGAGCGGCGCGCTCCGAAAGTTTCCTTTTATGGCGAGGCGGCGGCGGCGGCGGCCCTATAAA
AAGCGAAGCGCGCGGCGGGCGGGAGTCGCTGCGCGCTGCCTTCGCCCCGTGCCCCGCTCCGCCGCCGCCT
CGCGCCGCCCGCCCCGGCTCTGACTGACCGCGTTACTCCCACAGGTGAGCGGGCGGGACGGCCCTTCTCC
TCCGGGCTGTAATTAGCGCTTGGTTTAATGACGGCTTGTTTCTTTTCTGTGGCTGCGTGAAAGCCTTGAG
GGGCTCCGGGAGCGCCGGCAGGAAGGAAATGGGCGGGGAGGGCCTTCGTGCGTCGCCGCGCCGCCGTCCC
CTTCTCCCTCTCCAGCCTCGGGGCTGTCCGCGGGGGGACGGCTGCCTTCGGGGGGGACGGGGCAGGGCGG
GGTTCGGCTTCTGGCGTGTGACCGGCGGCTCTAGAGCCTCTGCTAACCATGTTCATGCCTTCTTCTTTTT
CCTACAGCTCCTGGGCAACGTGCTGGTTATTGTGCTGTCTCATCATTTTGGCAAAGAATTGCGGCCCAAC
GGTACCGGATCCTCTAGAGTCGACTCCGGAATAACTTCGTATAGGATACTTTATACGAAGTTATGCAGAA
TGGTAGCTGGATTGTAGCTGCTATTAGCAATATGAAACCTCTTAATAACTTCGTATAGCATACATTATAC
GAAGTTATGGCGCGCCTCATTTGTACAGCTCATCCATTCCTCCGCCAAGGCCAGCAAACTTGGCAACTGC
ATGTTCCCGTTGTACCACAAACATCTCGTTGTCAGACTCCTCCAGTCGTTCCAAGCGGTGATCAACCGCA
TGTATGCCAGGCATTTTGATGTTGCCGACAGTTTTCTTGCTCCTGTACGTGGTCACAAATGAGCATGACA
AGTGGCCTCCTCCGTCAACCTTCAGAGCCATGTGCGTATAGCCTCTCAGTCCTCCATCTGCAGGATACAT
CATCTCTGTGTTTGGCTCCCACCCTTTGGTTTTCTTCTGCATCACAGGCCCATTGGAGGGAAAGTTCACC
CCTCTCACTTGCACGTGATAGACCAGACATCCGTCCTCCAGACTAGTGTCCTGCATGACTGTGACCACAC
CACCATCCTCGTAACGGGTCACCCTTTCCCATGTGAAGCCCTCTGGAAAGGACTGTTTGAAGAAGTCTGG
AATGCCTTTGGGGTACTTGATGAAGGTCCGACTGCCATACATGAAGCTAGTGGCAAGAATGTCGAAGGCA
AACGGGAGAGGGCCACCTTCAATAACCTTGATCCTCATGGTCTGAGTACCCATGTAGGGATTCCCTTCAC
CTTCCCCTGTGCACTTGAACTGATGCCCATTCACAGACCCTTCCATGACTACCTTCATGCGCATGTTCTC
CTTGATGAGTTCCTCTCCCTTGCTCACCATGGTGGCGCTAGCATAACTTCGTATAAAGTATCCTATACGA
AGTTATTTGCCTTAACCCAGAAATTATCACTGTTATTCTTTAGAATGGTGCAAAGAATAACTTCGTATAA
TGTATGCTATACGAAGTTATGAATTCGATATCAAGCTTATCGATAATCAACCTCTGGATTACAAAATTTG
TGAAAGATTGACTGGTATTCTTAACTATGTTGCTCCTTTTACGCTATGTGGATACGCTGCTTTAATGCCT
TTGTATCATGCTATTGCTTCCCGTATGGCTTTCATTTTCTCCTCCTTGTATAAATCCTGGTTGCTGTCTC
TTTATGAGGAGTTGTGGCCCGTTGTCAGGCAACGTGGCGTGGTGTGCACTGTGTTTGCTGACGCAACCCC
CACTGGTTGGGGCATTGCCACCACCTGTCAGCTCCTTTCCGGGACTTTCGCTTTCCCCCTCCCTATTGCC
ACGGCGGAACTCATCGCCGCCTGCCTTGCCCGCTGCTGGACAGGGGCTCGGCTGTTGGGCACTGACAATT
CCGTGGTGTTGTCGGGGAAATCATCGTCCTTTCCTTGGCTGCTCGCCTATGTTGCCACCTGGATTCTGCG
CGGGACGTCCTTCTGCTACGTCCCTTCGGCCCTCAATCCAGCGGACCTTCCTTCCCGCGGCCTGCTGCCG
GCTCTGCGGCCTCTTCCGCGTCTTCGCCTTCGCCCTCAGACGAGTCGGATCTCCCTTTGGGCCGCCTCCC
CGCATCGATACCGAGCGCTGCTCGAGAGATCTACGGGTGGCATCCCTGTGACCCCTCCCCAGTGCCTCTC
CTGGCCCTGGAAGTTGCCACTCCAGTGCCCACCAGCCTTGTCCTAATAAAATTAAGTTGCATCATTTTGT
CTGACTAGGTGTCCTTCTATAATATTATGGGGTGGAGGGGGGTGGTATGGAGCAAGGGGCAAGTTGGGAA
GACAACCTGTAGGGCCTGCGGGGTCTATTGGGAACCAAGCTGGAGTGCAGTGGCACAATCTTGGCTCACT
GCAATCTCCGCCTCCTGGGTTCAAGCGATTCTCCTGCCTCAGCCTCCCGAGTTGTTGGGATTCCAGGCAT
GCATGACCAGGCTCAGCTAATTTTTGTTTTTTTGGTAGAGACGGGGTTTCACCATATTGGCCAGGCTGGT
CTCCAACTCCTAATCTCAGGTGATCTACCCACCTTGGCCTCCCAAATTGCTGGGATTACAGGCGTGAACC
ACTGCTCCCTTCCCTGTCCTTCTGATTTTGTAGGTAACCACGTGCGGACCGAGCGGCCGCAGGAACCCCT
AGTGATGGAGTTGGCCACTCCCTCTCTGCGCGCTCGCTCGCTCACTGAGGCCGGGCGACCAAAGGTCGCC
CGACGCCCGGGCTTTGCCCGGGCGGCCTCAGTGAGCGAGCGAGCGCGCAGCTGCCTGCAGGGGCGCCTGA
TGCGGTATTTTCTCCTTACGCATCTGTGCGGTATTTCACACCGCATA
[95 nt withheld, positions 3408-3502]
T
[46 nt withheld, positions 3504-3549]
C
[141 nt withheld, positions 3551-3691]
CCTTTGACGTTGGAGTCCACGTTCTTT
[37 nt withheld, positions 3719-3755]
ACTCTATCTCGGGCTATTCTTTTGATTTATAAGGGATTTTGCCGATTTCGGTCTATTGGTTAAAAAATGA
GCTGATTTAACAAAAATTTAACGCGAATTTTAACAAAATATTAACGTTTACAATTTTATGGTGCACTCTC
AGTACAATCTGCTCTGATGCCGCATAGTTAAGCCAGCCCCGACACCCGCCAACACCCGCTGACGCGCCCT
GACGGGCTTGTCTGCTCCCGGCATCCGCTTACAGACAAGCTGTGACCGTCTCCGGGAGCTGCATGTGTCA
GAGGTTTTCACCGTCATCACCGAAACGCGCGAGACGAAAGGGCCTCGTGATACGCCTATTTTTATAGGTT
AATGTCATGATAATAATGGTTTCTTAGACGTCAGGTGGCACTTTTCGGGGAAATGTGCGCGGAACCCCTA
TTTGTTTATTTTTCTAAATACATTCAAATATGTATCCGCTCATGAGACAATAACCCTGATAAATGCTTCA
ATAATATTGAAAAAGGAAGAGTATGAGTATTCAACATTTCCGTGTCGCCCTTATTCCCTTTTTTGCGGCA
TTTTGCCTTCCTGTTTTTGCTCACCCAGAAACGCTGGTGAAAGTAAAAGATGCTGAAGATCAGTTGGGTG
CACGAGTGGGTTACATCGAACTGGATCTCAACAGCGGTAAGATCCTTGAGAGTTTTCGCCCCGAAGAACG
TTTTCCAATGATGAGCACTTTTAAAGTTCTGCTATGTGGCGCGGTATTATCCCGTATTGACGCCGGGCAA
GAGCAACTCGGTCGCCGCATACACTATTCTCAGAATGACTTGGTTGAGTACTCACCAGTCACAGAAAAGC
ATCTTACGGATGGCATGACAGTAAGAGAATTATGCAGTGCTGCCATAACCATGAGTGATAACACTGCGGC
CAACTTACTTCTGACAACGATCGGAGGACCGAAGGAGCTAACCGCTTTTTTGCACAACATGGGGGATCAT
GTAACTCGCCTTGATCGTTGGGAACCGGAGCTGAATGAAGCCATACCAAACGACGAGCGTGACACCACGA
TGCCTGTAGCAATGGCAACAACGTTGCGCAAACTATTAACTGGCGAACTACTTACTCTAGCTTCCCGGCA
ACAATTAATAGACTGGATGGAGGCGGATAAAGTTGCAGGACCACTTCTGCGCTCGGCCCTTCCGGCTGGC
TGGTTTATTGCTGATAAATCTGGAGCCGGTGAGCGTGGGTCTCGCGGTATCATTGCAGCACTGGGGCCAG
ATGGTAAGCCCTCCCGTATCGTAGTTATCTACACGACGGGGAGTCAGGCAACTATGGATGAACGAAATAG
ACAGATCGCTGAGATAGGTGCCTCACTGATTAAGCATTGGTAACTGTCAGACCAAGTTTACTCATATATA
CTTTAGATTGATTTAAAACTTCATTTTTAATTTAAAAGGATCTAGGTGAAGATCCTTTTTGATAATCTCA
TGACCAAAATCCCTTAACGTGAGTTTTCGTTCCACTGAGCGTCAGACCCCGTAGAAAAGATCAAAGGATC
TTCTTGAGATCCTTTTTTTCTGCGCGTAATCTGCTGCTTGCAAACAAAAAAACCACCGCTACCAGCGGTG
GTTTGTTTGCCGGATCAAGAGCTACCAACTCTTTTTCCGAAGGTAACTGGCTTCAGCAGAGCGCAGATAC
CAAATACTGTTCTTCTAGTGTAGCCGTAGTTAGGCCACCACTTCAAGAACTCTGTAGCACCGCCTACATA
CCTCGCTCTGCTAATCCTGTTACCAGTGGCTGCTGCCAGTGGCGATAAGTCGTGTCTTACCGGGTTGGAC
TCAAGACGATAGTTACCGGATAAGGCGCAGCGGTCGGGCTGAACGGGGGGTTCGTGCACACAGCCCAGCT
TGGAGCGAACGACCTACACCGAACTGAGATACCTACAGCGTGAGCTATGAGAAAGCGCCACGCTTCCCGA
AGGGAGAAAGGCGGACAGGTATCCGGTAAGCGGCAGGGTCGGAACAGGAGAGCGCACGAGGGAGCTTCCA
GGGGGAAACGCCTGGTATCTTTATAGTCCTGTCGGGTTTCGCCACCTCTGACTTGAGCGTCGATTTTTGT
GATGCTCGTCAGGGGGGCGGAGCCTATGGAAAAACGCCAGCAACGCGGCCTTTTTACGGTTCCTGGCCTT
TTGCTGGCCTTTTGCTCACATGTCCTGCAGGCAGCTGCGCGCTCGCTCGCTCACTGAGGCCGCCCGGGCG
TCGGGCGACCTTTGGTCGCCCGGCCTCAGTGAGCGAGCGAGCGCGCAGAGAGGGAGTGGCCAACTCCATC
ACTAGGGGTTCCTGCGGCCGCACGCGTAACACTAGTTATTAATAGTAATCAATTACGGGGTCATTAGTTC
ATAGCCCATATATGGAGTTCCG
Features (pLannotate 1.2.2; 27 found; start..end, strand, type, name):
      1..304     +  enhancer       CMV enhancer: human cytomegalovirus immediate early enhancer
    306..581     +  promoter       chicken β-actin promoter: No description available
    582..717     +  intron         hybrid intron (fragment): hybrid between chicken β-actin (CBA) and minute virus of mice (MMV) introns (Gray et al., 2011)
    782..987     +  intron         chimeric intron (fragment): chimera between introns from chicken β-actin and rabbit β-globin
    985..1047    +  CDS            HBB (fragment): HBB_LEPEU - Experimental evidence at protein level: Swiss-Prot protein existence level 1. Involved in oxygen transport from the lung to the various peripheral tissues. From Lepus europaeus (European hare).
   1057..1074    +  misc_feature   MCS (fragment): pUC18/19 multiple cloning site
   1081..1114    +  protein_bind   lox2272: Cre-mediated recombination occurs in the 8-bp core sequence (GGATACTT). lox2272 sites are compatible with each other, but incompatible with loxP or loxN sites (Lee and Saito, 1988). Cre recombinase
   1115..1164    -  intron         β-globin intron (fragment): internally truncated intron from human β-globin
   1165..1198    +  protein_bind   loxP: Cre-mediated recombination occurs in the 8-bp core sequence (GCATACAT). Cre recombinase
   1210..1920    -  CDS            mRuby2: mRuby2 is a basic (constitutively fluorescent) red fluorescent protein published in 2012, derived from Entacmaea quadricolor. It has moderate acid sensitivity.
   1933..1966    -  protein_bind   lox2272: Cre-mediated recombination occurs in the 8-bp core sequence (GGATACTT). lox2272 sites are compatible with each other, but incompatible with loxP or loxN sites (Lee and Saito, 1988). Cre recombinase
   1967..2016    -  intron         β-globin intron (fragment): internally truncated intron from human β-globin
   2017..2050    -  protein_bind   loxP: Cre-mediated recombination occurs in the 8-bp core sequence (GCATACAT). Cre recombinase
   2051..2075    +  misc_feature   MCS (fragment): pBluescript multiple cloning site
   2075..2663    +  misc_feature   WPRE: woodchuck hepatitis virus posttranscriptional regulatory element
   2695..3171    +  polyA_signal   hGH poly(A) signal: human growth hormone polyadenylation signal
   3211..3351    +  repeat_region  AAV2 ITR: inverted terminal repeat of adeno-associated virus serotype 2 inverted
   3356..3407    -  misc_feature   bom (fragment): basis of mobility region from pBR322
   3426..3881    +  rep_origin     f1 ori (sequence partly withheld): f1 bacteriophage origin of replication; arrow indicates direction of (+) strand synthesis
   3882..3931    -  misc_feature   bom (fragment): basis of mobility region from pBR322
   4033..4068    -  CDS            rop (fragment): Rop protein, which maintains plasmids at low copy number; rop
   4163..4267    +  promoter       AmpR promoter: bla
   4268..5128    +  CDS            AmpR: β-lactamase; bla; confers resistance to ampicillin, carbenicillin, and related antibiotics
   5299..5887    +  rep_origin     ori: high-copy-number ColE1/pMB1/pBR322/pUC origin of replication
   5960..5987    +  repeat_region  AAV2 ITR (fragment): inverted terminal repeat of adeno-associated virus serotype 2 inverted
   6016..6043    +  repeat_region  AAV2 ITR (fragment): inverted terminal repeat of adeno-associated virus serotype 2 inverted
   6096..6157    +  enhancer       CMV enhancer (fragment): human cytomegalovirus immediate early enhancer
